>Addgene plasmid #238847 | NanoLuc-DGKe Fusion Vector | addgene full sequence | sequence record 479073 | Addgene NGS Result
TCAATATTGGCCATTAGCCATATTATTCATTGGTTATATAGCATAAATCAATATTGGCTATTGGCCATTG
CATACGTTGTATCTATATCATAATATGTACATTTATATTGGCTCATGTCCAATATGACCGCCATGTTGGC
ATTGATTATTGACTAGTTATTAATAGTAATCAATTACGGGGTCATTAGTTCATAGCCCATATATGGAGTT
CCGCGTTACATAACTTACGGTAAATGGCCCGCCTGGCTGACCGCCCAACGACCCCCGCCCATTGACGTCA
ATAATGACGTATGTTCCCATAGTAACGCCAATAGGGACTTTCCATTGACGTCAATGGGTGGAGTATTTAC
GGTAAACTGCCCACTTGGCAGTACATCAAGTGTATCATATGCCAAGTCCGCCCCCTATTGACGTCAATGA
CGGTAAATGGCCCGCCTGGCATTATGCCCAGTACATGACCTTACGGGACTTTCCTACTTGGCAGTACATC
TACGTATTAGTCATCGCTATTACCATGGTGATGCGGTTTTGGCAGTACACCAATGGGCGTGGATAGCGGT
TTGACTCACGGGGATTTCCAAGTCTCCACCCCATTGACGTCAATGGGAGTTTGTTTTGGCACCAAAATCA
ACGGGACTTTCCAAAATGTCGTAATAACCCCGCCCCGTTGACGCAAATGGGCGGTAGGCGTGTACGGTGG
GAGGTCTATATAAGCAGAGCTGGTTTAGTGAACCGTCAGATCACTAGAAGCTTTATTGCGGTAGTTTATC
ACAGTTAAATTGCTAACGCAGTCAGTGCTTCTGACACAACAGTCTCGAACTTAAGCTGCAGAAGTTGGTC
GTGAGGCACTGGGCAGGTAAGTATCAAGGTTACAAGACAGGTTTAAGGAGACCAATAGAAACTGGGCTTG
TCGAGACAGAGAAGACTCTTGCGTTTCTGATAGGCACCTATTGGTCTTACTGACATCCACTTTGCCTTTC
TCTCCACAGGTGTCCACTCCCAGTTCAATTACAGCTCTTAAGGCTAGAGTATTAATACGACTCACTATAG
GGCTAGCGCTCACCATGGTCTTCACACTCGAAGATTTCGTTGGGGACTGGCGACAGACAGCCGGCTACAA
CCTGGACCAAGTCCTTGAACAGGGAGGTGTGTCCAGTTTGTTTCAGAATCTCGGGGTGTCCGTAACTCCG
ATCCAAAGGATTGTCCTGAGCGGTGAAAATGGGCTGAAGATCGACATCCATGTCATCATCCCGTATGAAG
GTCTGAGCGGCGACCAAATGGGCCAGATCGAAAAAATTTTTAAGGTGGTGTACCCTGTGGATGATCATCA
CTTTAAGGTGATCCTGCACTATGGCACACTGGTAATCGACGGGGTTACGCCGAACATGATCGACTATTTC
GGACGGCCGTATGAAGGCATCGCCGTGTTCGACGGCAAAAAGATCACTGTAACAGGGACCCTGTGGAACG
GCAACAAAATTATCGACGAGCGCCTGATCAACCCCGACGGCTCCCTGCTGTTCCGAGTAACCATCAACGG
AGTGACCGGCTGGCGGCTGTGCGAACGCATTCTGGCGGGCTCGAGCGGCGCGATCGCCATGGAAGCGGAG
AGGCGGCCGGCGCCGGGCTCGCCCTCCGAGGGCCTGTTTGCGGACGGGCACCTGATCTTGTGGACGCTGT
GCTCGGTCCTGCTGCCGGTGTTCATCACCTTCTGGTGTAGCCTCCAGCGGTCGCGCCGGCAGCTGCACCG
CAGGGACATCTTCCGCAAGAGCAAGCACGGGTGGCGCGACACGGACCTGTTCAGCCAGCCCACCTACTGC
TGCGTGTGCGCGCAGCACATTCTGCAGGGCGCCTTCTGCGACTGCTGCGGGCTCCGCGTGGACGAGGGCT
GCCTCAGGAAGGCCGACAAGCGCTTCCAGTGCAAGGAGATTATGCTCAAGAATGACACCAAGGTCCTGGA
CGCCATGCCCCACCACTGGATCCGGGGCAACGTGCCCCTGTGCAGTTACTGTATGGTTTGCAAGCAGCAG
TGTGGCTGTCAACCCAAGCTTTGCGATTACAGGTGCATTTGGTGCCAGAAAACAGTACATGATGAGTGCA
TGAAAAATAGTTTAAAGAATGAAAAATGTGATTTTGGAGAATTCAAAAACCTAATCATTCCACCAAGTTA
TTTAACCTCCATTAATCAGATGCGTAAAGACAAAAAAACAGATTATGAAGTGCTAGCCTCTAAGCTTGGA
AAGCAGTGGACCCCATTAATAATCCTGGCCAACTCTCGTAGTGGAACTAATATGGGAGAAGGACTGTTGG
GAGAATTTAGGATCTTGTTGAATCCAGTCCAGGTTTTTGATGTAACTAAAACTCCTCCTATCAAAGCCCT
ACAACTCTGTACTCTTCTCCCATATTATTCAGCTCGAGTACTTGTTTGTGGAGGGGATGGGACTGTAGGG
TGGGTCCTGGATGCAGTTGATGACATGAAGATTAAGGGACAAGAAAAGTACATTCCACAAGTTGCAGTTT
TGCCTCTGGGAACAGGCAACGATCTATCCAATACATTGGGTTGGGGTACAGGTTATGCTGGAGAAATTCC
AGTTGCGCAGGTTTTGCGAAATGTAATGGAAGCAGATGGAATTAAACTAGATCGATGGAAAGTTCAAGTA
ACAAATAAAGGATACTACAACTTAAGAAAACCCAAGGAATTCACAATGAACAACTATTTTTCTGTTGGAC
CTGATGCTCTCATGGCTCTCAATTTTCATGCTCATCGTGAGAAGGCACCATCTCTGTTTTCTAGCAGAAT
TCTTAATAAGGCGGTTTACTTATTCTATGGAACCAAAGATTGTTTAGTGCAAGAATGTAAAGATTTGAAT
AAAAAAGTTGAGCTAGAACTGGATGGTGAGCGAGTAGCACTGCCCAGCTTGGAAGGTATTATAGTTCTGA
ACATCGGATACTGGGGCGGTGGCTGCAGACTATGGGAAGGGATGGGGGACGAGACTTACCCTCTAGCCAG
GCATGACGATGGTCTGCTGGAAGTCGTTGGAGTATATGGGTCTTTCCACTGTGCTCAGATTCAAGTAAAA
CTGGCTAATCCTTTTCGAATAGGACAGGCACATACAGTGAGGCTGATTTTGAAGTGCTCCATGATGCCAA
TGCAGGTGGATGGGGAGCCTTGGGCCCAAGGGCCCTGCACTGTCACCATAACTCACAAGACACATGCAAT
GATGTTATATTTCTCTGGAGAACAAACAGATGATGACATCTCTAGTACTTCGGATCAAGAAGATATAAAG
GCGACTGAAGTTTAAACGAATTCGGGCTCGGTACCCGGGGATCCTCTAGAGTCGACCTGCAGGCATGCAA
GCTGATCCGGCTGCTAACAAAGCCCGAAAGGAAGCTGAGTTGGCTGCTGCCACCGCTGAGCAATAACTAG
CATAACCCCTTGGGGCGGCCGCTTCGAGCAGACATGATAAGATACATTGATGAGTTTGGACAAACCACAA
CTAGAATGCAGTGAAAAAAATGCTTTATTTGTGAAATTTGTGATGCTATTGCTTTATTTGTAACCATTAT
AAGCTGCAATAAACAAGTTAACAACAACAATTGCATTCATTTTATGTTTCAGGTTCAGGGGGAGATGTGG
GAGGTTTTTTTAAGCAAGTAAAACCTCTACAAATGTGGTAAAATCGAATTTTAACAAAATATTAACGCTT
ACAATTTCCTGATGCGGTATTTTCTCCTTACGCATCTGTGCGGTATTTCACACCGCATACGCGGATCTGC
GCAGCACCATGGCCTGAAATAACCTCTGAAAGAGGAACTTGGTTAGGTACCTTCTGAGGCGGAAAGAACC
AGCTGTGGAATGTGTGTCAGTTAGGGTGTGGAAAGTCCCCAGGCTCCCCAGCAGGCAGAAGTATGCAAAG
CATGCATCTCAATTAGTCAGCAACCAGGTGTGGAAAGTCCCCAGGCTCCCCAGCAGGCAGAAGTATGCAA
AGCATGCATCTCAATTAGTCAGCAACCATAGTCCCGCCCCTAACTCCGCCCATCCCGCCCCTAACTCCGC
CCAGTTCCGCCCATTCTCCGCCCCATGGCTGACTAATTTTTTTTATTTATGCAGAGGCCGAGGCCGCCTC
GGCCTCTGAGCTATTCCAGAAGTAGTGAGGAGGCTTTTTTGGAGGCCTAGGCTTTTGCAAAAAGCTTAAT
TAACTGTTGACAATTAATCATCGGCATAGTATATCGGCATAGTATAATACGACAAGGTGAGGAACTAAAC
CCAGGAGGCAGATCATGATTGAACAAGATGGATTGCACGCAGGTTCTCCGGCCGCTTGGGTGGAGAGGCT
ATTCGGCTATGACTGGGCACAACAGACAATCGGCTGCTCTGATGCCGCCGTGTTCCGGCTGTCAGCGCAG
GGGCGCCCGGTTCTTTTTGTCAAGACCGACCTGTCCGGTGCCCTGAATGAACTGCAGGACGAGGCAGCGC
GGCTATCGTGGCTGGCCACGACGGGCGTTCCTTGCGCAGCTGTGCTCGACGTTGTCACTGAAGCGGGAAG
GGACTGGCTGCTATTGGGCGAAGTGCCGGGGCAGGATCTCCTGTCATCTCACCTTGCTCCTGCCGAGAAA
GTATCCATCATGGCTGATGCAATGCGGCGGCTGCATACGCTTGATCCGGCTACCTGCCCATTCGACCACC
AAGCGAAACATCGCATCGAGCGAGCACGTACTCGGATGGAAGCCGGTCTTGTCGATCAGGATGATCTGGA
CGAAGAGCATCAGGGGCTCGCGCCAGCCGAACTGTTCGCCAGGCTCAAGGCGCGCATGCCCGACGGCGAG
GATCTCGTCGTGACCCATGGCGATGCCTGCTTGCCGAATATCATGGTGGAAAATGGCCGCTTTTCTGGAT
TCATCGACTGTGGCCGGCTGGGTGTGGCGGACCGCTATCAGGACATAGCGTTGGCTACCCGTGATATTGC
TGAAGAGCTTGGCGGCGAATGGGCTGACCGCTTCCTCGTGCTTTACGGTATCGCCGCTCCCGATTCGCAG
CGCATCGCCTTCTATCGCCTTCTTGACGAGTTCTTCTGAGCGGGACTCTGGGGTTCGAAATGACCGACCA
AGCGACGCCCAACCTGCCATCACGATGGCCGCAATAAAATATCTTTATTTTCATTACATCTGTGTGTTGG
TTTTTTGTGTGAATCGATAGCGATAAGGATCCGCTCATGCGATGATAAGCTGTCAAACATGAGAATTACA
ACTTATATCGTATGGGGCTGACTTCAGGTGCTACATTTGAAGAGATAAATTGCACTGAAATCTAGAAATA
TTTTATCTGATTAATAAGATGATCTTCTTGAGATCGTTTTGGTCTGCGCGTAATCTCTTGCTCTGAAAAC
GAAAAAACCGCCTTGCAGGGCGGTTTTTCGAAGGTTCTCTGAGCTACCAACTCTTTGAACCGAGGTAACT
GGCTTGGAGGAGCGCAGTCACCAAAACTTGTCCTTTCAGTTTAGCCTTAACCGGCGCATGACTTCAAGAC
TAACTCCTCTAAATCAATTACCAGTGGCTGCTGCCAGTGGTGCTTTTGCATGTCTTTCCGGGTTGGACTC
AAGACGATAGTTACCGGATAAGGCGCAGCGGTCGGACTGAACGGGGGGTTCGTGCATACAGTCCAGCTTG
GAGCGAACTGCCTACCCGGAACTGAGTGTCAGGCGTGGAATGAGACAAACGCGGCCATAACAGCGGAATG
ACACCGGTAAACCGAAAGGCAGGAACAGGAGAGCGCACGAGGGAGCCGCCAGGGGGAAACGCCTGGTATC
TTTATAGTCCTGTCGGGTTTCGCCACCACTGATTTGAGCGTCAGATTTCGTGATGCTTGTCAGGGGGGCG
GAGCCTATGGAAAAACGGCTTTGCCGCGGCCCTCTCACTTCCCTGTTAAGTATCTTCCTGGCATCTTCCA
GGAAATCTCCGCCCCGTTCGTAAGCCATTTCCGCTCGCCGCAGTCGAACGACCGAGCGTAGCGAGTCAGT
GAGCGAGGAAGCGGAATATATCCTGTATCACATATTCTGCTGACGCACCGGTGCAGCCTTTTTTCTCCTG
CCACATGAAGCACTTCACTGACACCCTCATCAGTGCCAACATAGTAAGCCAGTATACACTCCGCTAGCGC
TGATGTCCGGCGGTGCTTTTGCCGTTACGCACCACCCCGTCATGAGATTACGCGTTTTAGCGGTGCGTAC
AATTAAGGGATTATGGTAAATCCACTTACTGTCTGCCCTCGTAGCCATCGAGATAAACCGCAGTACTCCG
GCCACGATGCGTCCGGCGTAGAGGATCGAGATCT
Features (pLannotate 1.2.2; 23 found; start..end, strand, type, name):
    140..517     +  enhancer       CMV enhancer: human cytomegalovirus immediate early enhancer
    519..718     +  promoter       CMV promoter: human cytomegalovirus (CMV) immediate early promoter
    857..989     +  intron         chimeric intron: chimera between introns from human β-globin and immunoglobulin heavy chain genes
   1033..1051    +  promoter       T7 promoter: promoter for bacteriophage T7 RNA polymerase
   1065..1577    +  CDS            Nluc: NanoLuc® luciferase human codon-optimized
   1599..3299    +  CDS            DGKE: DGKE_HUMAN - Also known as DAGK5. Experimental evidence at protein level: Swiss-Prot protein existence level 1. Membrane-bound diacylglycerol kinase that converts diacylglycerol/DAG into phosphatidic acid/phosphatidate/PA and regulates the respective levels of these two bioactive lipids (PubMed:15544348, PubMed:19744926, PubMed:22108654, PubMed:21477596, PubMed:23949095). Thereby, acts as a central switch between the signaling pathways activated by these second messengers with different cellular targets and opposite effects in numerous biological processes (PubMed:8626589, PubMed:15544348). Al
   3308..3363    +  misc_feature   MCS: pUC18/19 multiple cloning site
   3370..3419    +  CDS            SET1 (fragment): solubility-enhancement tag derived from T7 phage gene 10B
   3427..3446    +  terminator     T7 terminator (fragment): transcription terminator for bacteriophage T7 RNA polymerase
   3468..3589    -  polyA_signal   SV40 poly(A) signal: SV40 polyadenylation signal
   3612..3680    -  CDS            large T antigen (fragment): large T antigen from SV40 (simian virus 40)
   3685..3717    +  rep_origin     M13 ori (fragment): M13 bacteriophage origin of replication; arrow indicates direction of (+) strand synthesis
   3718..3769    -  misc_feature   bom (fragment): basis of mobility region from pBR322
   3834..4191    +  promoter       SV40 promoter: SV40 enhancer and early promoter
   4206..4253    +  promoter       EM7 promoter: synthetic bacterial promoter&nbsp
   4285..5076    +  CDS            neo: KKA2_KLEPN - Also known as kan, nptII. Experimental evidence at protein level: Swiss-Prot protein existence level 1. Resistance to kanamycin, neomycin, paromomycin, ribostamycin, butirosin and gentamicin B. From Klebsiella pneumoniae.
   5143..5191    +  polyA_signal   poly(A) signal: synthetic polyadenylation signal
   5220..5236    -  promoter       tet promoter (fragment): E. coli promoter for tetracycline efflux protein gene
   5348..5893    +  rep_origin     p15A ori: Plasmids containing the medium-copy-number p15A origin of replication can be propagated in E. coli cells that contain a second plasmid with the ColE1 origin.
   5981..6036    +  rep_origin     RSF ori (fragment): Plasmids containing the RSF 1030 origin of replication can be propagated in E. coli cells that contain additional plasmids with compatible origins.
   6135..6161    -  misc_feature   bom (fragment): basis of mobility region from pBR322
   6155..6202    -  mobile_element IS1 (fragment): prokaryotic transposable element IS1
   6210..6281    +  misc_feature   cer region (fragment): ColE1-derived recombination site that helps to maintain plasmids as monomers
