[The description below was written by a language model from this plasmid's Addgene catalogue record and pLannotate feature annotations shown in this document.]
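Description:
NanoLuc-DGKe Fusion Vector is a mammalian expression plasmid of about 6.3 kb, built on the pFN31K-low Nluc CMV-Hygro Flexi backbone, that expresses human diacylglycerol kinase epsilon (DGKE) with NanoLuc luciferase fused to its N terminus. Transcription is driven by the human cytomegalovirus immediate early enhancer and promoter, followed by a chimeric β-globin/immunoglobulin intron that generally improves mRNA processing and expression. A T7 promoter just upstream of the coding region would also permit in vitro transcription. The human codon-optimized Nluc open reading frame is followed after a short linker by the DGKE coding sequence, and an SV40 polyadenylation signal lies downstream of the insert.

The plasmid is propagated in E. coli from a p15A origin, consistent with its listing as low copy, and is selected with kanamycin. The resistance gene is neo (nptII), placed behind tandem SV40 early and bacterial EM7 promoters and followed by a synthetic poly(A) signal. This arrangement allows the gene to be expressed in both bacteria and mammalian cells. Although the backbone name includes "Hygro", the feature table shows no hygromycin resistance gene, only the neo cassette. Several other annotations, including those for the SET1 tag, M13 and RSF origins, bom, IS1 and cer, are short fragment matches that probably reflect backbone remnants rather than functional elements.

DGKE is a membrane-bound kinase that converts diacylglycerol to phosphatidic acid. The record does not state an intended application. N-terminal NanoLuc fusions of this type are commonly used as luminescent donors in bioluminescence resonance energy transfer assays, such as cellular target engagement measurements, or for luminescent quantification of the fusion protein.
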