Addgene plasmid #238847: NanoLuc-DGKe Fusion Vector
Depositing lab: Promega Corporation.
Backbone
  Vector backbone: pFN31K-low Nluc CMV-Hygro Flexi(R) Vector
  Vector type: Mammalian Expression
Growth in bacteria
  Bacterial resistance: Kanamycin, 50 μg/mL
  Growth temperature: 37°C
  Growth strain: DH5alpha
  Copy number: Low Copy
Gene/Insert
  Gene/Insert name: DGKE
  Species: H. sapiens (human)
  Entrez Gene: DGKE (a.k.a. AHUS7, DAGK5, DAGK6, DGK, NPHS7)
  Promoter: CMV
  Tag / fusion protein: NanoLuc (R) (N terminal on backbone)
  Cloning method: Other
How to cite: NanoLuc-DGKe Fusion Vector was a gift from Promega Corporation (Addgene plasmid # 238847 ; http://n2t.net/addgene:238847 ; RRID:Addgene_238847)
